Addgene plasmid #211591: Anti-Pan-MAGUK [K28/86R-2b]
Purpose: Mammalian Expression Plasmid of anti-Pan-MAGUK (Human) subclass-switched IgG2b R-mAb. Derived from hybridoma K28/86.
Depositing lab: James Trimmer. Depositing organization: University of California, Davis. Publication: High-volume hybridoma sequencing on the NeuroMabSeq platform enables efficient generation of recombinant monoclonal antibodies and scFvs for neuroscience research. Mitchell KG, Gong B, Hunter SS, Burkart-Waco D, Gavira-O'Neill CE, Templeton KM, Goethel ME, Bzymek M, MacNiven LM, Murray KD, Settles ML, Froenicke L, Trimmer JS. Sci Rep. 2023 Sep 27;13(1):16200. doi: 10.1038/s41598-023-43233-4. PubMed 37758930.
Backbone
  Vector backbone: P1316-IgG2b
  Backbone manufacturer: Gavin Wright, Sanger; Yves Durocher, NRCC
  Backbone size w/o insert (bp): 5925
  Vector type: Mammalian Expression
Growth in bacteria
  Bacterial resistance: Ampicillin, 100 μg/mL
  Growth temperature: 37°C
  Growth strain: DH5alpha
  Copy number: High Copy
Gene/Insert
  Gene/Insert name: anti-Pan-MAGUK (Homo sapiens) recombinant mouse monoclonal antibody.
  Species: M. musculus (mouse)
  Promoter: Dual CMV
  Cloning method: Gibson Cloning
Terms and licenses: Academic/Nonprofit Terms; Industry Terms: Not Available to Industry
Depositor comments: This is a recombinant monoclonal antibody RRID: AB_3073582Isotype: IgG2b. A portion of this plasmid was derived from a plasmid, pTT3, which was obtained from Yves Durocher, National Research Council of Canada- Biotechnology Research Institute.
How to cite: Anti-Pan-MAGUK [K28/86R-2b] was a gift from James Trimmer (Addgene plasmid # 211591 ; http://n2t.net/addgene:211591 ; RRID:Addgene_211591)
