[The description below was written by a language model from this plasmid's Addgene catalogue record and pLannotate feature annotations shown in this document.]
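Description:
Anti-Pan-MAGUK [K28/86R-2b] is a mammalian expression plasmid built on the P1316-IgG2b backbone, part of which derives from pTT3. It encodes both chains of a recombinant mouse monoclonal antibody against human pan-MAGUK. The antibody's variable regions come from hybridoma K28/86, and the heavy chain has been subclass-switched to mouse IgG2b. The sequenced plasmid is about 9.4 kb. It is propagated in E. coli at high copy from a ColE1/pUC-type origin under ampicillin selection (AmpR with its own promoter). A fragment of the Epstein-Barr virus oriP is also annotated. This element can support episomal maintenance in cells that supply EBNA1, although the record does not name a production cell line.

The payload is arranged as two tandem, same-orientation expression units, matching the "Dual CMV" promoter entry. Each unit begins with a CMV enhancer and immediate-early promoter. Next come adenovirus-derived leader and splice sequences and a chimeric intron fragment, which typically improve transcript processing and expression. The adenoviral "PTP" hits on the opposite strand most likely reflect this leader region rather than an expressed gene. An immunoglobulin signal sequence then directs secretion. The first unit carries a mouse kappa light-chain variable region joined to the kappa constant region. The second carries a mouse heavy-chain variable region joined to the IgG2b constant region and is followed by a rabbit β-globin polyadenylation signal. No separate poly(A) signal is annotated after the light chain. Small lac, tet promoter and bla fragments are backbone remnants.

The plasmid is intended for transfection of mammalian cells to produce secreted recombinant antibody. A defined IgG2b isotype allows subclass-specific secondary detection in multiplex labelling for neuroscience research.
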