Features (pLannotate 1.2.2; 27 found; start..end, strand, type, name):
     46..62      +  promoter       tet promoter (fragment): E. coli promoter for tetracycline efflux protein gene
     72..97      -  CDS            bla(M) (fragment): β-lactamase lacking the signal sequence; bla(M); allows cytosolic expression of β-lactamase
    271..650     +  enhancer       CMV enhancer: human cytomegalovirus immediate early enhancer
    652..851     +  promoter       CMV promoter: human cytomegalovirus (CMV) immediate early promoter
    919..957     +  misc_feature   Ad SA (fragment): adenovirus major late transcript splice acceptor (Friedrich and Soriano, 1991)
    990..1199    -  CDS            PTP (fragment): TERM_ADE02 - Experimental evidence at protein level: Swiss-Prot protein existence level 1. Protein covalently bound to the viral DNA that acts as a primer for viral genomic replication by DNA strand displacement. Assembles on the viral origin of replication in an initiation complex with viral polymerase, DBP, host NFIA and host POU2F1/OCT1. During initiation, the polymerase covalently couples the first dCTP with Ser- 580 of pTP. The terminal protein stimulates the template activity over 20 fold compared to protein-free templates. Neo-synthesized viral genomes are linked to two preterminal prot
   1230..1319    +  intron         chimeric intron (fragment): chimera between introns from adenovirus and immunoglobulin heavy chain genes
   1338..1384    +  CDS            IgH signal sequence (fragment): signal sequence from the mouse immunoglobulin heavy chain variable region
   1464..1796    +  CDS            KV3AI_MOUSE: Experimental evidence at protein level: Swiss-Prot protein existence level 1. From Mus musculus (Mouse).
   1803..2123    +  CDS            Igkc: IGKC_MOUSE - Experimental evidence at protein level: Swiss-Prot protein existence level 1. From Mus musculus (Mouse).
   2336..2699    +  enhancer       CMV enhancer: human cytomegalovirus immediate early enhancer
   2701..2900    +  promoter       CMV promoter: human cytomegalovirus (CMV) immediate early promoter
   2968..3006    +  misc_feature   Ad SA (fragment): adenovirus major late transcript splice acceptor (Friedrich and Soriano, 1991)
   3039..3248    -  CDS            PTP (fragment): TERM_ADE02 - Experimental evidence at protein level: Swiss-Prot protein existence level 1. Protein covalently bound to the viral DNA that acts as a primer for viral genomic replication by DNA strand displacement. Assembles on the viral origin of replication in an initiation complex with viral polymerase, DBP, host NFIA and host POU2F1/OCT1. During initiation, the polymerase covalently couples the first dCTP with Ser- 580 of pTP. The terminal protein stimulates the template activity over 20 fold compared to protein-free templates. Neo-synthesized viral genomes are linked to two preterminal prot
   3279..3368    +  intron         chimeric intron (fragment): chimera between introns from adenovirus and immunoglobulin heavy chain genes
   3387..3433    +  CDS            IgH signal sequence (fragment): signal sequence from the mouse immunoglobulin heavy chain variable region
   3443..3856    +  CDS            HVM46_MOUSE: Experimental evidence at protein level: Swiss-Prot protein existence level 1. From Mus musculus (Mouse).
   3866..4861    +  CDS            Igh-3 (fragment): IGG2B_MOUSE - Experimental evidence at protein level: Swiss-Prot protein existence level 1. From Mus musculus (Mouse).
   4915..4970    +  polyA_signal   β-globin poly(A) signal: rabbit β-globin polyadenylation signal (Gil and Proudfoot, 1987)
   5484..7165    -  rep_origin     oriP (fragment): Epstein-Barr virus oriP replication origin (Yates et al., 2000)
   7292..7396    +  promoter       AmpR promoter: bla
   7397..8257    +  CDS            AmpR: β-lactamase; bla; confers resistance to ampicillin, carbenicillin, and related antibiotics
   8428..9016    +  rep_origin     ori: high-copy-number ColE1/pMB1/pBR322/pUC origin of replication
   9199..9291    +  CDS            lacI (fragment): lac repressor; lacI; The lac repressor binds to the lac operator to inhibit transcription in E. coli. This inhibition can be relieved by adding lactose or isopropyl-β-D-thiogalactopyranoside (IPTG).
   9304..9325    +  protein_bind   CAP binding site: CAP binding activates transcription in the presence of cAMP. E. coli catabolite activator protein
   9340..9370    +  promoter       lac promoter: promoter for the E. coli lac operon
   9378..9394    +  protein_bind   lac operator: The lac repressor binds to the lac operator to inhibit transcription in E. coli. This inhibition can be relieved by adding lactose or isopropyl-β-D-thiogalactopyranoside (IPTG). lac repressor encoded by lacI
>Addgene plasmid #211591 | Anti-Pan-MAGUK [K28/86R-2b] | addgene full sequence | sequence record 418278 | Addgene NGS Result
CATGATTACGCCAAGCTCTAGCTAGAGGTCGACCAATTCTCATGTTTGACAGCTTATCATCGCAGATCCG
GGCAACGTTGTTGCCATTGCTGCAGGCGCAGAACTGGTAGGTATGGAAGATCTATACATTGAATCAATAT
TGGCAATTAGCCATATTAGTCATTGGTTATATAGCATAAATCAATATTGGCTATTGGCCATTGCATACGT
TGTATCTATATCATAATATGTACATTTATATTGGCTCATGTCCAATATGACCGCCATGTTGACATTGATT
ATTGACTAGTTATTAATAGTAATCAATTACGGGGTCATTAGTTCATAGCCCATATATGGAGTTCCGCGTT
ACATAACTTACGGTAAATGGCCCGCCTGGCTGACCGCCCAACGACCCCCGCCCATTGACGTCAATAATGA
CGTATGTTCCCATAGTAACGCCAATAGGGACTTTCCATTGACGTCAATGGGTGGAGTATTTACGGTAAAC
TGCCCACTTGGCAGTACATCAAGTGTATCATATGCCAAGTCCGCCCCCTATTGACGTCAATGACGGTAAA
TGGCCCGCCTGGCATTATGCCCAGTACATGACCTTACGGGACTTTCCTACTTGGCAGTACATCTACGTAT
TAGTCATCGCTATTACCATGGTGATGCGGTTTTGGCAGTACACCAATGGGCGTGGATAGCGGTTTGACTC
ACGGGGATTTCCAAGTCTCCACCCCATTGACGTCAATGGGAGTTTGTTTTGGCACCAAAATCAACGGGAC
TTTCCAAAATGTCGTAATAACCCCGCCCCGTTGACGCAAATGGGCGGTAGGCGTGTACGGTGGGAGGTCT
ATATAAGCAGAGCTCGTTTAGTGAACCGTCAGATCCTCACTCTCTTCCGCATCGCTGTCTGCGAGGGCCA
GCTGTTGGGCTCGCGGTTGAGGACAAACTCTTCGCGGTCTTTCCAGTACTCTTGGATCGGAAACCCGTCG
GCCTCCGAACGGTACTCCGCCACCGAGGGACCTGAGCGAGTCCGCATCGACCGGATCGGAAAACCTCTCG
AGAAAGGCGTCTAACCAGTCACAGTCGCAAGGTAGGCTGAGCACCGTGGCGGGCGGCAGCGGGTGGCGGT
CGGGGTTGTTTCTGGCGGAGGTGCTGCTGATGATGTAATTAAAGTAGGCGGTCTTGAGACGGCGGATGGT
CGAGGTGAGGTGTGGCAGGCTTGAGATCCAGCTGTTGGGGTGAGTACTCCCTCTCAAAAGCGGGCATTAC
TTCTGCGCTAAGATTGTCAGTTTCCAAAAACGAGGAGGATTTGATATTCACCTGGCCCGATCTGGCCATA
CACTTGAGTGACAATGACATCCACTTTGCCTTTCTCTCCACAGGTGTCCACTCCCAGGTCCAAGTTTGCC
ACCATGGAGTTTCAGACCCAGGTACTCATGTCCCTGCTGCTCTGCATGTCTGGTGCGGCCGCAGACATTG
TGCTGACACAGTCTCCTGCTTCTTTAGTTGTATCTCTGGGGCAGAGGGCCACCATCTCATGCAGGGCCAG
TCAAAGTGTCAGTAAGTCTACCTATAGTTATCTGCACTGGTACCAACAGAAACCAGGACAGCCACCCAAA
CTCCTCATCAAGTATGCATCCAACCTAGAATCTGGTGTCCCTGCCAGGTTCAGTGGCAGTGGGTCTGGGA
CAGACTTCATCCTCAACATCCATCCTGTGGAGGAGGAGGATACTACAACCTATTACTGTCAGCACAGTTG
GGAGATTCCTTGGACGTTCGGTGGAGGCACCAAGCTGGAAATCAAACGGGCTCGGGCTGATGCTGCACCA
ACTGTATCCATCTTCCCACCATCCAGTGAGCAGTTAACATCTGGAGGTGCCTCAGTCGTGTGCTTCTTGA
ACAACTTCTACCCCAAAGACATCAATGTCAAGTGGAAGATTGATGGCAGTGAACGACAAAATGGCGTCCT
GAACAGTTGGACTGATCAGGACAGCAAAGACAGCACCTACAGCATGAGCAGCACCCTCACGTTGACCAAG
GACGAGTATGAACGACATAACAGCTATACCTGTGAGGCCACTCACAAGACATCAACTTCACCCATTGTCA
AGAGCTTCAACAGGAATGAGTGTTAGAGACAAAGGTCCTGAGACGCCACCACCAGCTCCCCAGCTCCATC
CTATCTTCCCTTCTAAGGTCTTGGAGGCTTCCCCACAAGCGACCTACCACTGTTGCGGTGCTCCAAACCT
CCTCCCCACCTCCTTCTCCTCCTCCTCCCTTTCCTTGGCTTTTATCATGCTAATATTTGCAGAAAATATT
CAATAAAGTGAGTCTTTGCACTTGATAGTTATTAATAGTAATCAATTACGGGGTCATTAGTTCATAGCCC
ATATATGGAGTTCCGCGTTACATAACTTACGGTAAATGGCCCGCCTGGCTGACCGCCCAACGACCCCCGC
CCATTGACGTCAATAATGACGTATGTTCCCATAGTAACGCCAATAGGGACTTTCCATTGACGTCAATGGG
TGGAGTATTTACGGTAAACTGCCCACTTGGCAGTACATCAAGTGTATCATATGCCAAGTCCGCCCCCTAT
TGACGTCAATGACGGTAAATGGCCCGCCTGGCATTATGCCCAGTACATGACCTTACGGGACTTTCCTACT
TGGCAGTACATCTACGTATTAGTCATCGCTATTACCATGGTGATGCGGTTTTGGCAGTACACCAATGGGC
GTGGATAGCGGTTTGACTCACGGGGATTTCCAAGTCTCCACCCCATTGACGTCAATGGGAGTTTGTTTTG
GCACCAAAATCAACGGGACTTTCCAAAATGTCGTAATAACCCCGCCCCGTTGACGCAAATGGGCGGTAGG
CGTGTACGGTGGGAGGTCTATATAAGCAGAGCTCGTTTAGTGAACCGTCAGATCCTCACTCTCTTCCGCA
TCGCTGTCTGCGAGGGCCAGCTGTTGGGCTCGCGGTTGAGGACAAACTCTTCGCGGTCTTTCCAGTACTC
TTGGATCGGAAACCCGTCGGCCTCCGAACGGTACTCCGCCACCGAGGGACCTGAGCGAGTCCGCATCGAC
CGGATCGGAAAACCTCTCGAGAAAGGCGTCTAACCAGTCACAGTCGCAAGGTAGGCTGAGCACCGTGGCG
GGCGGCAGCGGGTGGCGGTCGGGGTTGTTTCTGGCGGAGGTGCTGCTGATGATGTAATTAAAGTAGGCGG
TCTTGAGACGGCGGATGGTCGAGGTGAGGTGTGGCAGGCTTGAGATCCAGCTGTTGGGGTGAGTACTCCC
TCTCAAAAGCGGGCATTACTTCTGCGCTAAGATTGTCAGTTTCCAAAAACGAGGAGGATTTGATATTCAC
CTGGCCCGATCTGGCCATACACTTGAGTGACAATGACATCCACTTTGCCTTTCTCTCCACAGGTGTCCAC
TCCCAGGCCACCATGAAGCTGCCTGTTCTGCTAGTGGTGCTGCTATTGTTCACGAGTCCAGCCTCAAGCA
GTGATGTACAGCTTCAGGAGTCAGGACCTGGCCTCGTGAAACCTTCTCAGTCTCTGTCTCTCACCTGCTC
TGTCACTGGCTACTCCATCACCAGTGGTTATTACTGGAACTGGATCCGGCAGTTTCCAGGAAACAAACTG
GAATGGATGGGCTACATAGACTACGACGGTAGCAATGACTACAACCCTTCTCTCAAAAATCGAATCTCCA
TCACTCGTGACACTTCTAAGAACCAGTTTTTCCTGAACTTGAATTCTGTGACTACTGAGGACACAGCTAC
ATTTTACTGTGCAAGAGATCAGGGTTTCTACGGGTTTGGTTACTGGGGCCAAGGGACTCTGGTCACTGTC
TCTGCAGCGCGCCCAACACCCCCCTCAGTGTACCCCCTTGCTCCAGGGTGCGGCGACACTACTGGATCTA
GCGTTACACTGGGCTGTTTGGTGAAAGGGTATTTTCCAGAGTCAGTTACTGTAACCTGGAACAGCGGAAG
TCTTTCTTCAAGTGTGCATACATTCCCTGCTTTGCTTCAGTCCGGCCTGTACACCATGTCTTCTTCTGTG
ACTGTGCCTAGTTCCACCTGGCCATCCCAGACTGTCACATGCTCAGTGGCCCATCCAGCCAGCAGCACAA
CCGTGGACAAGAAACTAGAGCCATCAGGTCCCATCAGCACGATAAACCCATGCCCACCCTGCAAGGAATG
TCACAAATGCCCTGCACCAAACCTGGAAGGGGGTCCTTCCGTGTTCATATTTCCACCGAATATTAAAGAT
GTCCTCATGATTAGCCTCACCCCCAAAGTGACATGTGTAGTTGTAGATGTTTCGGAGGATGATCCTGATG
TCCAGATCTCCTGGTTTGTAAACAATGTCGAAGTCCACACCGCCCAGACGCAAACACACAGAGAAGACTA
CAACAGCACCATCCGAGTGGTCAGCACACTCCCGATTCAGCACCAGGACTGGATGAGCGGTAAGGAGTTC
AAGTGTAAAGTCAACAACAAGGATCTGCCTAGTCCTATTGAAAGAACCATCAGTAAGATCAAAGGACTGG
TGAGGGCCCCGCAAGTTTATATCCTGCCTCCTCCCGCCGAGCAGTTATCTCGCAAGGACGTTTCCCTCAC
TTGTCTGGTAGTAGGCTTTAACCCTGGCGACATCTCCGTGGAGTGGACGAGCAATGGGCACACAGAGGAG
AACTACAAGGACACTGCGCCCGTGCTAGATTCAGACGGCTCTTACTTCATATATAGCAAACTGAATATGA
AAACCAGCAAGTGGGAGAAGACAGACTCTTTCTCCTGCAATGTGAGGCATGAAGGATTGAAGAATTATTA
CCTGAAGAAGACCATTTCACGGAGTCCCGGAAAATGATCTAGACACGTGATTAATTAAGGATCCCCCGAC
CTCGACCTCTGGCTAATAAAGGAAATTTATTTTCATTGCAATAGTGTGTTGGAATTTTTTGTGTCTCTCA
CTCGGAAGGACATATGGGAGGGCAAATCATTTGGTCGAGATCCCTCGGAGATCTCTAGCTAGAGGATCGA
TCCCCGCCCCGGACGAACTAAACCTGACTACGACATCTCTGCCCCTTCTTCGCGGGGCAGTGCATGTAAT
CCCTTCAGTTGGTTGGTACAACTTGCCAACTGGGCCCTGTTCCACATGTGACACGGGGGGGGACCAAACA
CAAAGGGGTTCTCTGACTGTAGTTGACATCCTTATAAATGGATGTGCACATTTGCCAACACTGAGTGGCT
TTCATCCTGGAGCAGACTTTGCAGTCTGTGGACTGCAACACAACATTGCCTTTATGTGTAACTCTTGGCT
GAAGCTCTTACACCAATGCTGGGGGACATGTACCTCCCAGGGGCCCAGGAAGACTACGGGAGGCTACACC
AACGTCAATCAGAGGGGCCTGTGTAGCTACCGATAAGCGGACCCTCAAGAGGGCATTAGCAATAGTGTTT
ATAAGGCCCCCTTGTTAACCCTAAACGGGTAGCATATGCTTCCCGGGTAGTAGTATATACTATCCAGACT
AACCCTAATTCAATAGCATATGTTACCCAACGGGAAGCATATGCTATCGAATTAGGGTTAGTAAAAGGGT
CCTAAGGAACAGCGATATCTCCCACCCCATGAGCTGTCACGGTTTTATTTACATGGGGTCAGGATTCCAC
GAGGGTAGTGAACCATTTTAGTCACAAGGGCAGTGGCTGAAGATCAAGGAGCGGGCAGTGAACTCTCCTG
AATCTTCGCCTGCTTCTTCATTCTCCTTCGTTTAGCTAATAGAATAACTGCTGAGTTGTGAACAGTAAGG
TGTATGTGAGGTGCTCGAAAACAAGGTTTCAGGTGACGCCCCCAGAATAAAATTTGGACGGGGGGTTCAG
TGGTGGCATTGTGCTATGACACCAATATAACCCTCACAAACCCCTTGGGCAATAAATACTAGTGTAGGAA
TGAAACATTCTGAATATCTTTAACAATAGAAATCCATGGGGTGGGGACAAGCCGTAAAGACTGGATGTCC
ATCTCACACGAATTTATGGCTATGGGCAACACATAATCCTAGTGCAATATGATACTGGGGTTATTAAGAT
GTGTCCCAGGCAGGGACCAAGACAGGTGAACCATGTTGTTACACTCTATTTGTAACAAGGGGAAAGAGAG
TGGACGCCGACAGCAGCGGACTCCACTGGTTGTCTCTAACACCCCCGAAAATTAAACGGGGCTCCACGCC
AATGGGGCCCATAAACAAAGACAAGTGGCCACTCTTTTTTTTGAAATTGTGGAGTGGGGGCACGCGTCAG
CCCCCACACGCCGCCCTGCGGTTTTGGACTGTAAAATAAGGGTGTAATAACTTGGCTGATTGTAACCCCG
CTAACCACTGCGGTCAAACCACTTGCCCACAAAACCACTAATGGCACCCCGGGGAATACCTGCATAAGTA
GGTGGGCGGGCCAAGATAGGGGCGCGATTGCTGCGATCTGGAGGACAAATTACACACACTTGCGCCTGAG
CGCCAAGCACAGGGTTGTTGGTCCTCATATTCACGAGGTCGCTGAGAGCACGGTGGGCTAATGTTGCCAT
GGGTAGCATATACTACCCAAATATCTGGATAGCATATGCTATCCTAATCTATATCTGGGTAGCATAGGCT
ATCCTAATCTATATCTGGGTAGCATATGCTATCCTAATCTATATCTGGGTAGTATATGCTATCCTAATTT
ATATCTGGGTAGCATAGGCTATCCTAATCTATATCTGGGTAGCATATGCTATCCTAATCTATATCTGGGT
AGTATATGCTATCCTAATCTGTATCCGGGTAGCATATGCTATCCTAATAGAGATTAGGGTAGTATATGCT
ATCCTAATTTATATCTGGGTAGCATATACTACCCAAATATCTGGATAGCATATGCTATCCTAATCTATAT
CTGGGTAGCATATGCTATCCTAATCTATATCTGGGTAGCATAGGCTATCCTAATCTATATCTGGGTAGCA
TATGCTATCCTAATCTATATCTGGGTAGTATATGCTATCCTAATTTATATCTGGGTAGCATAGGCTATCC
TAATCTATATCTGGGTAGCATATGCTATCCTAATCTATATCTGGGTAGTATATGCTATCCTAATCTGTAT
CCGGGTAGCATATGCTATCCTCATGATAAGCTGTCAAACATGAGAATTTTCTTGAAGACGAAAGGGCCTC
GTGATACGCCTATTTTTATAGGTTAATGTCATGATAATAATGGTTTCTTAGACGTCAGGTGGCACTTTTC
GGGGAAATGTGCGCGGAACCCCTATTTGTTTATTTTTCTAAATACATTCAAATATGTATCCGCTCATGAG
ACAATAACCCTGATAAATGCTTCAATAATATTGAAAAAGGAAGAGTATGAGTATTCAACATTTCCGTGTC
GCCCTTATTCCCTTTTTTGCGGCATTTTGCCTTCCTGTTTTTGCTCACCCAGAAACGCTGGTGAAAGTAA
AAGATGCTGAAGATCAGTTGGGTGCACGAGTGGGTTACATCGAACTGGATCTCAACAGCGGTAAGATCCT
TGAGAGTTTTCGCCCCGAAGAACGTTTTCCAATGATGAGCACTTTTAAAGTTCTGCTATGTGGCGCGGTA
TTATCCCGTGTTGACGCCGGGCAAGAGCAACTCGGTCGCCGCATACACTATTCTCAGAATGACTTGGTTG
AGTACTCACCAGTCACAGAAAAGCATCTTACGGATGGCATGACAGTAAGAGAATTATGCAGTGCTGCCAT
AACCATGAGTGATAACACTGCGGCCAACTTACTTCTGACAACGATCGGAGGACCGAAGGAGCTAACCGCT
TTTTTGCACAACATGGGGGATCATGTAACTCGCCTTGATCGTTGGGAACCGGAGCTGAATGAAGCCATAC
CAAACGACGAGCGTGACACCACGATGCCTGCAGCAATGGCAACAACGTTGCGCAAACTATTAACTGGCGA
ACTACTTACTCTAGCTTCCCGGCAACAATTAATAGACTGGATGGAGGCGGATAAAGTTGCAGGACCACTT
CTGCGCTCGGCCCTTCCGGCTGGCTGGTTTATTGCTGATAAATCTGGAGCCGGTGAGCGTGGGTCTCGCG
GTATCATTGCAGCACTGGGGCCAGATGGTAAGCCCTCCCGTATCGTAGTTATCTACACGACGGGGAGTCA
GGCAACTATGGATGAACGAAATAGACAGATCGCTGAGATAGGTGCCTCACTGATTAAGCATTGGTAACTG
TCAGACCAAGTTTACTCATATATACTTTAGATTGATTTAAAACTTCATTTTTAATTTAAAAGGATCTAGG
TGAAGATCCTTTTTGATAATCTCATGACCAAAATCCCTTAACGTGAGTTTTCGTTCCACTGAGCGTCAGA
CCCCGTAGAAAAGATCAAAGGATCTTCTTGAGATCCTTTTTTTCTGCGCGTAATCTGCTGCTTGCAAACA
AAAAAACCACCGCTACCAGCGGTGGTTTGTTTGCCGGATCAAGAGCTACCAACTCTTTTTCCGAAGGTAA
CTGGCTTCAGCAGAGCGCAGATACCAAATACTGTTCTTCTAGTGTAGCCGTAGTTAGGCCACCACTTCAA
GAACTCTGTAGCACCGCCTACATACCTCGCTCTGCTAATCCTGTTACCAGTGGCTGCTGCCAGTGGCGAT
AAGTCGTGTCTTACCGGGTTGGACTCAAGACGATAGTTACCGGATAAGGCGCAGCGGTCGGGCTGAACGG
GGGGTTCGTGCACACAGCCCAGCTTGGAGCGAACGACCTACACCGAACTGAGATACCTACAGCGTGAGCT
ATGAGAAAGCGCCACGCTTCCCGAAGGGAGAAAGGCGGACAGGTATCCGGTAAGCGGCAGGGTCGGAACA
GGAGAGCGCACGAGGGAGCTTCCAGGGGGAAACGCCTGGTATCTTTATAGTCCTGTCGGGTTTCGCCACC
TCTGACTTGAGCGTCGATTTTTGTGATGCTCGTCAGGGGGGCGGAGCCTATGGAAAAACGCCAGCAACGC
GGCCTTTTTACGGTTCCTGGCCTTTTGCTGGCCTTTTGCTCACATGTTCTTTCCTGCGTTATCCCCTGAT
TCTGTGGATAACCGTATTACCGCCTTTGAGTGAGCTGATACCGCTCGCCGCAGCCGAACGACCGAGCGCA
GCGAGTCAGTGAGCGAGGAAGCGGAAGAGCGCCCAATACGCAAACCGCCTCTCCCCGCGCGTTGGCCGAT
TCATTAATGCAGCTGGCACGACAGGTTTCCCGACTGGAAAGCGGGCAGTGAGCGCAACGCAATTAATGTG
AGTTAGCTCACTCATTAGGCACCCCAGGCTTTACACTTTATGCTTCCGGCTCGTATGTTGTGTGGAATTG
TGAGCGGATAACAATTTCACACAGGAAACAGCTATGAC
